>Addgene plasmid #89773 | pPKC1 (JCE575) | addgene full sequence | sequence record 176918 | Addgene NGS Result
GTAAAACGACGGCCAGTGAATTCGAGCTCGGTACCCGGGGATCCTCTAGAGTCGACCTGCAGGCATGCCG
GTCACGCTGAAGAATGGTTTGACAGACATAATGTTTGTCCCACTCCAGGTTGCACCTGCCAGTGTAATAA
GTAGTATTGTACAATAAACCAAATCTTGCAACTTCTCTTTATTCTCACAATATATATACATAACCAAAGA
AAAAACGTAATTAGTATAACATTGTATTTATGAGGCATTGCTATCTTCATTACCCAGCCCGCCTAGTTTT
AAAGGCGAAAAAAACCGACGAAAAGAGTTAACAAGCGTGGATAATAAAGTTGATCTACTCTATCGAAAGT
AATACGACAGGTTCAGGAGCAGTAAAAGAGCTACGATTTCACTGCTATTCAATTTGGCTGAGTAGAGACT
GATTATTAACCATTGTAAAAGTCTCTGCCACCACTCGTCCACACTTACGTTAGAGGTATTCAGCGTCGAT
CCCCTTTCAGTATAGATTTTTAAAACTATATTAGATAATCAATAGGAATAAAACCTAGAACAGTAGCTGC
GGAGAGAAGCTCTAGCGAGGAAAAGTAAGTATAGTATCACACATATAGGGAGCAGTTTACAGTCATGAGT
TTTTCACAATTGGAGCAGAACATTAAAAAAAAGATAGCCGTCGAAGAAAATATTATTCGGGGAGCTTCTG
CCCTCAAGAAAAAGACTAGCAATGTTATGGTCATTCAGAAATGTAATACGAATATTAGAGAGGCACGTCA
AAATCTTGAGTACTTGGAGGATAGCTTAAAAAAATTACGGTTGAAGACCGCTCAACAAAGTCAGGGTGAA
AATGGCAGCGAAGATAATGAGCGATGCAATTCGAAGGAATACGGGTTTCTTTCTACCAAATCGCCAAATG
AACACATATTTTCTCGTTTGGATTTAGTAAAATATGATTGCCCTTCTTTGGCGCAAAGAATCCAATACAT
GTTGCAACAATTAGAATTCAAATTACAGGTGGAAAAGCAATACCAAGAAGCCAATACTAAATTGACTAAA
TTGTATCAAATTGACGGTGATCAACGTAGTAGTTCTGCGGCAGAAGGGGGTGCTATGGAATCCAAATACA
GGATTCAAATGCTTAACAAAGCTTTGAAGAAATACCAAGCTATTAACGTTGACTTTGATCAATTTAAACA
CCAACCCAATGACATAATGGATAATCAACAACCGAAATTCCGAAGAAAACAACTGACTGGCGTTCTAACA
ATTGGAATAACTGCTGCTAGAGATGTTGACCATATACAATCACCGATGTTTGCCAGGAAGCCAGAGAGCT
ACGTTACTATAAAAATCGATGATACGATCAAAGCCAGAACGAAGCCTTCTAGAAATGACAGGTGGAGTGA
AGATTTTCAAATTCCAGTTGAAAAAGGGAATGAAATCGAGATTACTGTATATGATAAGGTGAACGACTCG
CTCATTCCAGTGGCTATAATGTGGTTACTGCTTTCCGATATCGCTGAAGAAATTCGTAAGAAGAAAGCCG
GACAAACAAATGAACAACAAGGATGGGTCAACGCTTCAAACATTAATGGTGGTTCTTCTCTCGCTAGCGA
AGAGGGAAGCACATTGACTTCTACATACTCAAACTCAGCCATTCAGTCTACTTCAGCAAAGAATGTGCAA
GGCGAAAATACATCAACTAGTCAAATCAGTACGAATTCATGGTTTGTCTTAGAACCATCCGGGCAGATTT
TGTTAACACTAGGATTCCACAAGTCTTCTCAAATAGAAAGGAAGCAGTTGATGGGTGGACTACATCGTCA
TGGTGCTATTATCAATAGGAAAGAAGAGATATTCGAACAGCATGGCCACCACTTTGTACAAAAATCATTT
TACAACATTATGTGCTGTGCATATTGTGGTGATTTCCTCCGGTATACTGGATTCCAATGTCAAGATTGTA
AATTTTTATGTCACAAAAAATGTTACACCAATGTTGTTACTAAGTGTATTGCTAAAACTTCTACTGATAC
GGATCCGGACGAGGCAAAGTTGAACCACCGTATTCCTCATAGATTCCTGCCTACTTCAAACCGTGGTACT
AAATGGTGCTGTCACTGTGGTTATATTTTACCATGGGGTAGACATAAAGTACGCAAATGTTCTGAATGTG
GTATAATGTGTCATGCTCAATGTGCTCATTTGGTTCCCGATTTCTGTGGCATGTCGATGGAAATGGCTAA
TAAAATTCTGAAAACGATTCAAGACACAAAACGTAATCAAGAGAAAAAGAAGAGGACAGTTCCGTCGGCA
CAGTTGGGGTCATCTATTGGTACTGCCAATGGTAGTGATCTTTCCCCATCCAAATTAGCTGAAAGGGCAA
ACGCTCCTTTGCCTCCTCAGCCAAGAAAACATGATAAAACTCCTTCGCCTCAGAAGGTAGGAAGAGATTC
TCCAACTAAGCAGCATGATCCTATTATTGATAAAAGAATTTCACTACAAACGCACGGGCGTGAGAAACTA
AATAAATTTATCGATGAAAATGAGGCCTATTTAAATTTTACAGAAGGTGCACAACAAACCGCCGAATTTT
CATCACCAGAGAAAACACTGGATCCAACGTCGAATAGACGTTCCTTGGGACTCACTGATTTATCTATTGA
GCATAGTCAAACTTGGGAATCTAAAGATGATTTAATGAGAGATGAACTTGAACTGTGGAAAGCACAACGT
GAGGAAATGGAACTTGAAATAAAACAAGATAGTGGGGAAATCCAAGAGGATCTAGAAGTTGATCACATTG
ATCTAGAGACAAAACAGAAACTAGACTGGGAGAACAAAAATGATTTCCGTGAAGCTGATTTGACAATAGA
TTCCACACACACAAATCCATTCCGCGATATGAATAGTGAAACCTTTCAAATTGAACAAGACCATGCTTCA
AAGGAAGTACTACAAGAAACAGTGTCCTTGGCTCCTACAAGTACTCATGCCTCCAGAACCACTGATCAAC
AATCTCCGCAGAAATCACAAACCAGCACAAGCGCAAAGCATAAAAAGAGAGCGGCTAAACGTCGTAAGGT
TTCATTAGATAATTTCGTATTACTCAAAGTTCTTGGTAAAGGTAATTTTGGTAAAGTTATTTTATCTAAA
TCAAAGAATACTGACAGGCTTTGTGCCATAAAAGTTCTGAAGAAAGATAATATTATTCAAAATCATGACC
TCGAGAGTGCAAGAGCAGAAAAGAAAGTATTTTTGTTAGCCACAAAAACTAAACACCCATTCTTAACCAA
TCTATACTGCTCTTTTCAAACTGAAAACCGTATATATTTTGCTATGGAGTTTATTGGGGGCGGTGACTTA
ATGTGGCATGTTCAAAACCAAAGACTATCTGTAAGAAGGGCCAAATTTTATGCCGCCGAGGTCTTACTGG
CTCTGAAATATTTTCATGATAATGGTGTAATATACCGTGATTTGAAGTTGGAAAACATTCTATTAACTCC
AGAAGGTCATATAAAAATTGCCGATTATGGTTTGTGTAAAGATGAAATGTGGTATGGTAATAGAACTTCT
ACATTTTGTGGCACACCAGAATTTATGGCTCCAGAAATTTTAAAAGAGCAAGAATATACCAAAGCTGTCG
ATTGGTGGGCATTTGGGGTGCTGCTATATCAAATGCTACTGTGCCAATCTCCATTCTCAGGAGATGACGA
AGATGAAGTTTTTAACGCTATCCTTACCGATGAACCCTTATACCCAATAGATATGGCAGGTGAGATTGTA
CAAATATTCCAAGGCCTATTAACAAAAGATCCTGAAAAGAGGTTGGGTGCTGGTCCCAGGGACGCAGACG
AAGTTATGGAAGAACCTTTCTTCCGTAACATCAACTTTGACGATATCTTAAACCTTCGCGTGAAACCACC
CTACATCCCAGAAATTAAATCTCCGGAAGATACATCATATTTCGAGCAAGAATTCACCTCTGCGCCACCC
ACACTTACACCTCTGCCCTCTGTTTTGACAACGAGCCAGCAAGAAGAGTTTAGAGGATTTTCCTTTATGC
CAGATGATTTGGATTTATGAAGAAAAGGTCATGCCATGATTTATTTAATTTTATATAAAACATCTAAGCG
GAAAAGTTGAACTGTTCCGCTTCATAGGAGGAGAGGGTTTTTTTAATGAGATTTTGTTACATAAACTGAA
ACTATCCATTTTGATGCAATGCCTCTTTTTTGTTCGTACCTATCTTGGAGCATGCAAGCTTGGCGTAATC
ATGGTCATAGCTGTTTCCTGTGTGAAATTGTTATCCGCTCACAATTCCACACAACATACGAGCCGGAAGC
ATAAAGTGTAAAGCCTGGGGTGCCTAATGAGTGAGCTAACTCACATTAATTGCGTTGCGCTCACTGCCCG
CTTTCCAGTCGGGAAACCTGTCGTGCCAGCTGCATTAATGAATCGGCCAACGCGCGGGGAGAGGCGGTTT
GCGTATTGGGCGCTCTTCCGCTTCCTCGCTCACTGACTCGCTGCGCTCGGTCGTTCGGCTGCGGCGAGCG
GTATCAGCTCACTCAAAGGCGGTAATACGGTTATCCACAGAATCAGGGGATAACGCAGGAAAGAACATGT
GAGCAAAAGGCCAGCAAAAGGCCAGGAACCGTAAAAAGGCCGCGTTGCTGGCGTTTTTCCATAGGCTCCG
CCCCCCTGACGAGCATCACAAAAATCGACGCTCAAGTCAGAGGTGGCGAAACCCGACAGGACTATAAAGA
TACCAGGCGTTTCCCCCTGGAAGCTCCCTCGTGCGCTCTCCTGTTCCGACCCTGCCGCTTACCGGATACC
TGTCCGCCTTTCTCCCTTCGGGAAGCGTGGCGCTTTCTCATAGCTCACGCTGTAGGTATCTCAGTTCGGT
GTAGGTCGTTCGCTCCAAGCTGGGCTGTGTGCACGAACCCCCCGTTCAGCCCGACCGCTGCGCCTTATCC
GGTAACTATCGTCTTGAGTCCAACCCGGTAAGACACGACTTATCGCCACTGGCAGCAGCCACTGGTAACA
GGATTAGCAGAGCGAGGTATGTAGGCGGTGCTACAGAGTTCTTGAAGTGGTGGCCTAACTACGGCTACAC
TAGAAGAACAGTATTTGGTATCTGCGCTCTGCTGAAGCCAGTTACCTTCGGAAAAAGAGTTGGTAGCTCT
TGATCCGGCAAACAAACCACCGCTGGTAGCGGTGGTTTTTTTGTTTGCAAGCAGCAGATTACGCGCAGAA
AAAAAGGATCTCAAGAAGATCCTTTGATCTTTTCTACGGGGTCTGACGCTCAGTGGAACGAAAACTCACG
TTAAGGGATTTTGGTCATGAGATTATCAAAAAGGATCTTCACCTAGATCCTTTTAAATTAAAAATGAAGT
TTTAAATCAATCTAAAGTATATATGAGTAAACTTGGTCTGACAGTTACCAATGCTTAATCAGTGAGGCAC
CTATCTCAGCGATCTGTCTATTTCGTTCATCCATAGTTGCCTGACTCCCCGTCGTGTAGATAACTACGAT
ACGGGAGGGCTTACCATCTGGCCCCAGTGCTGCAATGATACCGCGAGACCCACGCTCACCGGCTCCAGAT
TTATCAGCAATAAACCAGCCAGCCGGAAGGGCCGAGCGCAGAAGTGGTCCTGCAACTTTATCCGCCTCCA
TCCAGTCTATTAATTGTTGCCGGGAAGCTAGAGTAAGTAGTTCGCCAGTTAATAGTTTGCGCAACGTTGT
TGCCATTGCTACAGGCATCGTGGTGTCACGCTCGTCGTTTGGTATGGCTTCATTCAGCTCCGGTTCCCAA
CGATCAAGGCGAGTTACATGATCCCCCATGTTGTGCAAAAAAGCGGTTAGCTCCTTCGGTCCTCCGATCG
TTGTCAGAAGTAAGTTGGCCGCAGTGTTATCACTCATGGTTATGGCAGCACTGCATAATTCTCTTACTGT
CATGCCATCCGTAAGATGCTTTTCTGTGACTGGTGAGTACTCAACCAAGTCATTCTGAGAATAGTGTATG
CGGCGACCGAGTTGCTCTTGCCCGGCGTCAATACGGGATAATACCGCGCCACATAGCAGAACTTTAAAAG
TGCTCATCATTGGAAAACGTTCTTCGGGGCGAAAACTCTCAAGGATCTTACCGCTGTTGAGATCCAGTTC
GATGTAACCCACTCGTGCACCCAACTGATCTTCAGCATCTTTTACTTTCACCAGCGTTTCTGGGTGAGCA
AAAACAGGAAGGCAAAATGCCGCAAAAAAGGGAATAAGGGCGACACGGAAATGTTGAATACTCATACTCT
TCCTTTTTCAATATTATTGAAGCATTTATCAGGGTTATTGTCTCATGAGCGGATACATATTTGAATGTAT
TTAGAAAAATAAACAAATAGGGGTTCCGCGCACATTTCCCCGAAAAGTGCCACCTGACGTCTAAGAAACC
ATTATTATCATGACATTAACCTATAAAAATAGGCGTATCACGAGGCCCTTTCGTCTTCAAGAATTAGCTT
TTCAATTCATCATTTTTTTTTTATTCTTTTTTTTGATTTCGGTTTCCTTGAAATTTTTTTGATTCGGTAA
TCTCCGAACAGAAGGAAGAACGAAGGAAGGAGCACAGACTTAGATTGGTATATATACGCATATGTAGTGT
TGAAGAAACATGAAATTGCCCAGTATTCTTAACCCAACTGCACAGAACAAAAACATGCAGGAAACGAAGA
TAAATCATGTCGAAAGCTACATATAAGGAACGTGCTGCTACTCATCCTAGTCCTGTTGCTGCCAAGCTAT
TTAATATCATGCACGAAAAGCAAACAAACTTGTGTGCTTCATTGGATGTTCGTACCACCAAGGAATTACT
GGAGTTAGTTGAAGCATTAGGTCCCAAAATTTGTTTACTAAAAACACATGTGGATATCTTGACTGATTTT
TCCATGGAGGGCACAGTTAAGCCGCTAAAGGCATTATCCGCCAAGTACAATTTTTTACTCTTCGAAGACA
GAAAATTTGCTGACATTGGTAATACAGTCAAATTGCAGTACTCTGCGGGTGTATACAGAATAGCAGAATG
GGCAGACATTACGAATGCACACGGTGTGGTGGGCCCAGGTATTGTTAGCGGTTTGAAGCAGGCGGCAGAA
GAAGTAACAAAGGAACCTAGAGGCCTTTTGATGTTAGCAGAATTGTCATGCAAGGGCTCCCTATCTACTG
GAGAATATACTAAGGGTACTGTTGACATTGCGAAGAGCGACAAAGATTTTGTTATCGGCTTTATTGCTCA
AAGAGACATGGGTGGAAGAGATGAAGGTTACGATTGGTTGATTATGACACCCGGTGTGGGTTTAGATGAC
AAGGGAGACGCATTGGGTCAACAGTATAGAACCGTGGATGATGTGGTCTCTACAGGATCTGACATTATTA
TTGTTGGAAGAGGACTATTTGCAAAGGGAAGGGATGCTAAGGTAGAGGGTGAACGTTACAGAAAAGCAGG
CTGGGAAGCATATTTGAGAAGATGCGGCCAGCAAAACTAAAAAACTGTATTATAAGTAAATGCATGTATA
CTAAACTCACAAATTAGAGCTTCAATTTAATTATATCAGTTATTACCCAATTCTCATGTTTGACAGCTTA
TCATCGATCGTCCAACTGCATGGAGATGAGTCGTGGCAAGAATACCAAGAGTTCCTCGGTTTGCCAGTTA
TTAAAAGACTCGTATTTCCAAAAGACTGCAACATACTACTCAGTGCAGCTTCACAGAAACCTCATTCGTT
TATTCCCTTGTTTGATTCAGAAGCAGGTGGGACAGGTGAACTTTTGGATTGGAACTCGATTTCTGACTGG
GTTGGAAGGCAAGAGAGCCCCGAGAGCTTACATTTTATGTTAGCTGGTGGACTGACGCCAGAAAATGTTG
GTGATGCGCTTAGATTAAATGGCGTTATTGGTGTTGATGTAAGCGGAGGTGTGGAGACAAATGGTGTAAA
AGACTCTAACAAAATAGCAAATTTCGTCAAAAATGCTAAGAAATAGGTTATTACTGAGTAGTATTTATTT
AAGTATTGTTTGTGCACTTGCCTGCAAGCCTTTTGAAAAGCAAGCATAAAAGATCTAAACATAAAATCTG
TAAAATAACAAGATGTAAAGATAATGCTAAATCATTTGGCTTTTTGATTGATTGTACAGGAAAATATACA
TCGCAGGGGGTTGACTTTTACCATTTCACCGCAATGGAATCAAACTTGTTGAAGAGAATGTTCACAGGCG
CATACGCTACAATGACCCGATTCTTGCTAGCCTTTTCTCGGTCTTGCAAACAACCGCCGGCAGCTTAGTA
TATAAATACACATGTACATACCTCTCTCCGTATCCTCGTAATCATTTTCTTGTATTTATCGTCTTTTCGC
TGTAAAAACTTTATCACACTTATCTCAAATACACTTATTAACCGCTTTTACTATTATCTTCTACGCTGAC
AGTAATATCAAACAGTGACACATATTAAACACAGTGGTTTCTTTGCATAAACACCATCAGCCTCAAGTCG
TCAAGTAAAGATTTCGTGTTCATGCAGATAGATAACAATCTATATGTTGATAATTAGCGTTGCCTCATCA
ATGCGAGATCCGTTTAACCGGACCCTAGTGCACTTACCCCACGTTCGGTCCACTGTGTGCCGAACATGCT
CCTTCACTATTTTAACATGTGGAATTAATTCTCATGTTTGACAGCTTATCATCGAACTCTAAGAGGTGAT
ACTTATTTACTGTAAAACTGTGACGATAAAACCGGAAGGAAGAATAAGAAAACTCGAACTGATCTATAAT
GCCTATTTTCTGTAAAGAGTTTAAGCTATGAAAGCCTCGGCATTTTGGCCGCTCCTAGGTAGTGCTTTTT
TTCCAAGGACAAAACAGTTTCTTTTTCTTGAGCAGGTTTTATGTTTCGGTAATCATAAACAATAAATAAA
TTATTTCATTTATGTTTAAAAATAAAAAATAAAAAAGTATTTTAAATTTTTAAAAAAGTTGATTATAAGC
ATGTGACCTTTTGCAAGCAATTAAATTTTGCAATTTGTGATTTAGGCAAAAGTTACTATTTCTGGCTCGT
GTAATATATGTATGCTAATGTGAACTTTTACAAAGTCGATATGGACTTAGTCAAAAGAAATTTTCTTAAA
AATATATAGCACTAGCCAATTTAGCACTTCTTTATGAGATATATTATAGACTTTATTAAGCCAGATTTGT
GTATTATATGTATTTACCCGGCGAATCATGGACATACATTCTGAAATAGGTAATATTCTCTATGGTGAGA
CAGCATAGATAACCTAGGATACAAGTTAAAAGCTAGTACTGTTTTGCAGTAATTTTTTTCTTTTTTATAA
GAATGTTACCACCTAAATAAGTTATAAAGTCAATAGTTAAGTTTGATATTTGATTGTAAAATACCGTAAT
ATATTTGCATGATCAAAAGGCTCAATGTTGACTAGCCAGCATGTCAACCACTATATTGATCACCGATATT
AGGACTTCCACACCAACTAGTAATATGACAATAAATTCAAGATATTCTTCATGAGAATGGCCCAGCGATT
ATGCGGTGTGAAATACCGCACAGATGCGTAAGGAGAAAATACCGCATCAGGCGCCATTCGCCATTCAGGC
TGCGCAACTGTTGGGAAGGGCGATCGGTGCGGGCCTCTTCGCTATTACGCCAGCTGGCGAAAGGGGGATG
TGCTGCAAGGCGATTAAGTTGGGTAACGCCAGGGTTTTCCCAGTCACGACGTT
Features (pLannotate 1.2.2; 16 found; start..end, strand, type, name):
     18..68      +  misc_feature   MCS (fragment): pUC18/19 multiple cloning site
    625..4077    +  CDS            PKC1: KPC1_YEAST - Also known as HPO2, STT1. Experimental evidence at protein level: Swiss-Prot protein existence level 1. Required for cell growth and for the G2->M transition of the cell division cycle. Mediates a protein kinase cascade; it activates BCK1 which itself activates MKK1/MKK2. From Saccharomyces cerevisiae (strain ATCC 204508 / S288c) (Baker's yeast).
   4298..4314    -  protein_bind   lac operator: The lac repressor binds to the lac operator to inhibit transcription in E. coli. This inhibition can be relieved by adding lactose or isopropyl-β-D-thiogalactopyranoside (IPTG). lac repressor encoded by lacI
   4322..4352    -  promoter       lac promoter: promoter for the E. coli lac operon
   4367..4388    -  protein_bind   CAP binding site: CAP binding activates transcription in the presence of cAMP. E. coli catabolite activator protein
   4401..4493    -  CDS            lacI (fragment): lac repressor; lacI; The lac repressor binds to the lac operator to inhibit transcription in E. coli. This inhibition can be relieved by adding lactose or isopropyl-β-D-thiogalactopyranoside (IPTG).
   4676..5264    -  rep_origin     ori: high-copy-number ColE1/pMB1/pBR322/pUC origin of replication
   5435..6295    -  CDS            AmpR: β-lactamase; bla; confers resistance to ampicillin, carbenicillin, and related antibiotics
   6296..6400    -  promoter       AmpR promoter: bla
   6511..6726    +  promoter       URA3 promoter: S. cerevisiae URA3
   6727..7530    +  CDS            URA3: orotidine-5'-phosphate decarboxylase, required for uracil biosynthesis; S. cerevisiae URA3; yeast auxotrophic marker, counterselectable with 5-fluoroorotic acid (5-FOA)
   7620..7638    +  promoter       tet promoter (fragment): E. coli promoter for tetracycline efflux protein gene
   7865..9027    +  misc_feature   CEN/ARS: S. cerevisiae CEN4 centromere fused to the autonomously replicating sequence ARS1/ARS416
   9475..9585    -  CDS            RMD1 (fragment): RMD1_YEAST - Experimental evidence at protein level: Swiss-Prot protein existence level 1. Required for sporulation where it is believed to have a role in meiotic nuclear division. From Saccharomyces cerevisiae (strain ATCC 204508 / S288c) (Baker's yeast).
   9590..9641    +  misc_feature   bom (fragment): basis of mobility region from pBR322
   9647..21      -  CDS            lacZα (fragment) (across the origin): LacZα fragment of β-galactosidase; lacZ fragment
