[The description below was written by a language model from this plasmid's Addgene catalogue record and pLannotate feature annotations shown in this document.]
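Description:
pPKC1 (JCE575) is a yeast–E. coli shuttle plasmid built on the YCplac33 backbone for expressing the Saccharomyces cerevisiae protein kinase C gene PKC1 in budding yeast. The backbone is a centromeric vector: a CEN4 centromere fused to ARS1 supports autonomous replication and stable segregation, which generally keeps such plasmids at low copy in yeast. The URA3 gene, with its own promoter, provides selection by uracil prototrophy in ura3 hosts and can be counterselected with 5-FOA. In bacteria, the plasmid replicates from a ColE1/pUC-type origin and is selected through the β-lactamase (AmpR) gene conferring ampicillin resistance. The sequenced record is about 9.8 kb.

The insert was cloned as a fragment with SphI sites at both ends, both retained, into the pUC-type polylinker. This interrupts the lacZα region, leaving MCS and lacZα fragments alongside the adjacent lac promoter, operator and CAP site. The annotated PKC1 coding sequence spans roughly 3.5 kb. It is preceded by several hundred bases of unannotated sequence, consistent with the catalogue statement that expression is driven by the yeast PKC promoter rather than a heterologous one. No epitope tags or reporters are annotated. Pkc1 is required for cell growth and the G2-to-M transition, and it heads a kinase cascade that activates Bck1 and, through it, Mkk1/Mkk2. The stated purpose is simply yeast expression of PKC1, which would suit uses such as complementing pkc1 mutants at near-native levels. The associated publication concerns protein kinase C control of DNA integrity checkpoint activation. Small annotated fragments (lacI, tet promoter, bom, RMD1) are backbone remnants with no evident functional role.
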