Addgene plasmid #89773: pPKC1 (JCE575)
Purpose: yeast expression of PKC1
Depositing lab: Juan Carlos Igual. Depositing organization: Universitat de Valencia. Publication: Protein kinase C controls activation of the DNA integrity checkpoint. Soriano-Carot M, Quilis I, Bano MC, Igual JC. Nucleic Acids Res. 2014 Jun;42(11):7084-95. doi: 10.1093/nar/gku373. Epub 2014 May 3. PubMed 24792164.
Backbone
  Vector backbone: YCplac33
  Vector type: Yeast Expression
  Selectable markers: URA3
Growth in bacteria
  Bacterial resistance: Ampicillin, 100 μg/mL
  Growth temperature: 37°C
  Growth strain: DH5alpha
  Copy number: Unknown
Gene/Insert
  Gene/Insert name: PKC1
  Species: S. cerevisiae (budding yeast)
  Entrez Gene: PKC1 (a.k.a. YBL105C, CLY15, CLY5, CLY7, HPO2, RSF8, STT1)
  Promoter: yeast PKC
  Cloning method: Restriction Enzyme; 5′ cloning site Sph1 (not destroyed); 3′ cloning site Sph1 (not destroyed)
  Sequencing primers: 5′ M13-F20; 3′ M13-Rev
Terms and licenses: Academic/Nonprofit Terms; Industry Terms: Not Available to Industry
How to cite: pPKC1 (JCE575) was a gift from Juan Carlos Igual (Addgene plasmid # 89773 ; http://n2t.net/addgene:89773 ; RRID:Addgene_89773)
